Addgene plasmid #116338: pHAGE-ERBB2-L313V
Purpose: Lentiviral expression of ERBB2 L313V
Depositing lab: Gordon Mills & Kenneth Scott. Publication: Systematic Functional Annotation of Somatic Mutations in Cancer. Ng PK, Li J, Jeong KJ, Shao S, Chen H, Tsang YH, Sengupta S, Wang Z, Bhavana VH, Tran R, Soewito S, Minussi DC, Moreno D, Kong K, Dogruluk T, Lu H, Gao J, Tokheim C, Zhou DC, Johnson AM, Zeng J, Ip CKM, Ju Z, Wester M, Yu S, Li Y, Vellano CP, Schultz N, Karchin R, Ding L, Lu Y, Cheung LWT, Chen K, Shaw KR, Meric-Bernstam F, Scott KL, Yi S, Sahni N, Liang H, Mills GB. Cancer Cell. 2018 Mar 12;33(3):450-462.e10. doi: 10.1016/j.ccell.2018.01.021. PubMed 29533785.
Backbone
  Vector backbone: pHAGE
  Vector type: Lentiviral
Growth in bacteria
  Bacterial resistance: Ampicillin, 100 μg/mL
  Growth temperature: 37°C
  Growth strain: Stbl3
  Copy number: High Copy
Gene/Insert
  Gene/Insert name: ERBB2
  Species: H. sapiens (human)
  Mutation: L313V
  Entrez Gene: ERBB2 (a.k.a. CD340, HER-2, HER-2/neu, HER2, MLN 19, MLN-19, NEU, NGL, TKR1, VSCN2, c-ERB-2, c-ERB2, p185(erbB2))
  Cloning method: Gateway Cloning
Terms and licenses: Academic/Nonprofit Terms; Industry Terms: Not Available to Industry
How to cite: pHAGE-ERBB2-L313V was a gift from Gordon Mills & Kenneth Scott (Addgene plasmid # 116338)
