[The description below was written by a language model from this plasmid's Addgene catalogue record and pLannotate feature annotations shown in this document.]
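Description:
pHAGE-ERBB2-L313V is an HIV-1-derived lentiviral expression plasmid built on the pHAGE backbone, carrying the human receptor tyrosine kinase ERBB2 (HER2) with the point substitution L313V. In bacteria it is maintained through a high-copy ColE1/pUC-type origin and selected with ampicillin via the β-lactamase gene. The annotated sequence is about 12.3 kb. The lentiviral portion contains a truncated 5' LTR, the Ψ packaging signal with an adjoining gag fragment, the Rev response element for Rev-dependent nuclear export of the genomic RNA, the cPPT/CTS element, and a ΔU3 self-inactivating 3' LTR. The vector therefore supplies only the transfer genome, and the packaging and envelope functions must be provided from separate constructs.

Between the LTRs, the EF-1α promoter drives constitutive expression of the ERBB2 open reading frame, which was introduced by Gateway recombination and is flanked by attB1 and attB2 sites. Downstream lie short T3 and T7 promoter sequences, an attB4 fragment and a V5 epitope tag. The record does not state whether the V5 tag is translated in frame with ERBB2, so a tagged product should not be assumed. An EMCV IRES then allows the same transcript to express puromycin N-acetyltransferase, letting transduced mammalian cells be selected with puromycin, and a WPRE enhances transcript expression. Remnants of lac regulatory sequences, SV40 origin and poly(A) fragments and nef fragments are backbone carry-over. The plasmid's stated purpose is lentiviral expression of the ERBB2 L313V variant, and it comes from a study on the systematic functional annotation of somatic cancer mutations.
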