Features (pLannotate 1.2.2; 30 found; start..end, strand, type, name):
    377..634     +  LTR            5' LTR (truncated): truncated 5' long terminal repeat (LTR) from HIV-1
    681..806     +  misc_feature   HIV-1 Ψ: packaging signal of human immunodeficiency virus type 1
    790..1128    +  CDS            HIV-1 gag (fragment): gag protein from human immunodeficiency virus 1; gag
   1303..1536    +  misc_feature   RRE: The Rev response element (RRE) of HIV-1 allows for Rev-dependent mRNA export from the nucleus to the cytoplasm.
   1913..2013    +  CDS            Rev (fragment): human immunodeficiency virus 1 (HIV-1) Rev protein; rev; enhances nuclear export of unspliced and incompletely spliced viral mRNAs
   2058..2175    +  misc_feature   cPPT/CTS: central polypurine tract and central termination sequence of HIV-1
   2223..3401    +  promoter       EF-1α promoter: strong constitutive promoter for human elongation factor EF-1α
   3422..3442    +  protein_bind   attB1: mutant version of attB; core recombination site for the Gateway® BP reaction BP Clonase™
   3448..7212    +  CDS            ERBB2: ERBB2_HUMAN - Also known as HER2, MLN19, NEU, NGL. Experimental evidence at protein level: Swiss-Prot protein existence level 1. In the nucleus is involved in transcriptional regulation. Associates with the 5'-TCAAATTC-3' sequence in the PTGS2/COX-2 promoter and activates its transcription. Implicated in transcriptional activation of CDKN1A; the function involves STAT3 and SRC. Involved in the transcription of rRNA genes by RNA Pol I and enhances protein synthesis and cell growth. From Homo sapiens (Human).
   7217..7241    -  protein_bind   attB2: mutant version of attB; recombination site for the Gateway® BP reaction BP Clonase™
   7249..7267    +  promoter       T3 promoter: promoter for bacteriophage T3 RNA polymerase
   7293..7311    -  promoter       T7 promoter: promoter for bacteriophage T7 RNA polymerase
   7317..7335    -  protein_bind   attB4 (fragment): mutant version of attB; core recombination site for the Gateway® BP reaction BP Clonase™
   7391..7432    +  CDS            V5 tag: epitope tag from simian virus 5
   7558..8020    +  misc_feature   IRES: internal ribosome entry site (IRES) of the encephalomyocarditis virus (EMCV)
   8034..8631    +  CDS            PuroR (fragment): puromycin N-acetyltransferase; pac from Streptomyces; confers resistance to puromycin
   8647..9235    +  misc_feature   WPRE: woodchuck hepatitis virus posttranscriptional regulatory element
   9243..9308    +  CDS            nef (fragment): NEF_HV1Z2 - Experimental evidence at protein level: Swiss-Prot protein existence level 1. Extracellular Nef protein targets CD4(+) T-lymphocytes for apoptosis by interacting with CXCR4 surface receptors. From Human immunodeficiency virus type 1 group M subtype D (isolate Z2/CDC-Z34) (HIV-1).
   9310..9543    +  LTR            3' LTR (ΔU3): self-inactivating 3' long terminal repeat (LTR) from HIV-1
   9748..9852    +  promoter       AmpR promoter: bla
   9853..10713   +  CDS            AmpR: β-lactamase; bla; confers resistance to ampicillin, carbenicillin, and related antibiotics
  10884..11472   +  rep_origin     ori: high-copy-number ColE1/pMB1/pBR322/pUC origin of replication
  11655..11709   +  CDS            lacI (fragment): lac repressor; lacI; The lac repressor binds to the lac operator to inhibit transcription in E. coli. This inhibition can be relieved by adding lactose or isopropyl-β-D-thiogalactopyranoside (IPTG).
  11715..11808   +  rep_origin     SV40 ori (fragment): SV40 origin of replication
  11833..11870   +  CDS            lacI (fragment): lac repressor; lacI; The lac repressor binds to the lac operator to inhibit transcription in E. coli. This inhibition can be relieved by adding lactose or isopropyl-β-D-thiogalactopyranoside (IPTG).
  11883..11904   +  protein_bind   CAP binding site: CAP binding activates transcription in the presence of cAMP. E. coli catabolite activator protein
  11919..11949   +  promoter       lac promoter: promoter for the E. coli lac operon
  11953..11975   +  protein_bind   lac operator (fragment): The lac repressor binds to the lac operator to inhibit transcription in E. coli. This inhibition can be relieved by adding lactose or isopropyl-β-D-thiogalactopyranoside (IPTG). lac repressor encoded by lacI
  12007..12090   +  polyA_signal   SV40 poly(A) signal (fragment): SV40 polyadenylation signal
  12257..329     +  CDS            nef (fragment) (across the origin): NEF_HV1BR - Experimental evidence at protein level: Swiss-Prot protein existence level 1. Extracellular Nef protein targets CD4(+) T-lymphocytes for apoptosis by interacting with CXCR4 surface receptors (PubMed:14990729). From Human immunodeficiency virus type 1 group M subtype B (isolate BRU/LAI) (HIV-1).
>Addgene plasmid #116338 | pHAGE-ERBB2-L313V | addgene full sequence | sequence record 250598 | Addgene NGS Result
TGGAAGGGCTAATTCACTCCCAAAGAAGACAAGATATCCTTGATCTGTGGATCTACCACACACAAGGCTA
CTTCCCTGATTAGCAGAACTACACACCAGGGCCAGGGGTCAGATATCCACTGACCTTTGGATGGTGCTAC
AAGCTAGTACCAGTTGAGCCAGATAAGGTAGAAGAGGCCAATAAAGGAGAGAACACCAGCTTGTTACACC
CTGTGAGCCTGCATGGGATGGATGACCCGGAGAGAGAAGTGTTAGAGTGGAGGTTTGACAGCCGCCTAGC
ATTTCATCACGTGGCCCGAGAGCTGCATCCGGAGTACTTCAAGAACTGCTGATATCGAGCTTGCTACAAG
GGACTTTCCGCTGGGGACTTTCCAGGGAGGCGTGGCCTGGGCGGGACTGGGGAGTGGCGAGCCCTCAGAT
CCTGCATATAAGCAGCTGCTTTTTGCCTGTACTGGGTCTCTCTGGTTAGACCAGATCTGAGCCTGGGAGC
TCTCTGGCTAACTAGGGAACCCACTGCTTAAGCCTCAATAAAGCTTGCCTTGAGTGCTTCAAGTAGTGTG
TGCCCGTCTGTTGTGTGACTCTGGTAACTAGAGATCCCTCAGACCCTTTTAGTCAGTGTGGAAAATCTCT
AGCAGTGGCGCCCGAACAGGGACTTGAAAGCGAAAGGGAAACCAGAGGAGCTCTCTCGACGCAGGACTCG
GCTTGCTGAAGCGCGCACGGCAAGAGGCGAGGGGCGGCGACTGGTGAGTACGCCAAAAATTTTGACTAGC
GGAGGCTAGAAGGAGAGAGATGGGTGCGAGAGCGTCAGTATTAAGCGGGGGAGAATTAGATCGCGATGGG
AAAAAATTCGGTTAAGGCCAGGGGGAAAGAAAAAATATAAATTAAAACATATAGTATGGGCAAGCAGGGA
GCTAGAACGATTCGCAGTTAATCCTGGCCTGTTAGAAACATCAGAAGGCTGTAGACAAATACTGGGACAG
CTACAACCATCCCTTCAGACAGGATCAGAAGAACTTAGATCATTATATAATACAGTAGCAACCCTCTATT
GTGTGCATCAAAGGATAGAGATAAAAGACACCAAGGAAGCTTTAGACAAGATAGAGGAAGAGCAAAACAA
AAGTAAGACCACCGCACAGCAAGCGGCCGGCCGCTGATCTTCAGACCTGGAGGAGGAGATATGAGGGACA
ATTGGAGAAGTGAATTATATAAATATAAAGTAGTAAAAATTGAACCATTAGGAGTAGCACCCACCAAGGC
AAAGAGAAGAGTGGTGCAGAGAGAAAAAAGAGCAGTGGGAATAGGAGCTTTGTTCCTTGGGTTCTTGGGA
GCAGCAGGAAGCACTATGGGCGCAGCGTCAATGACGCTGACGGTACAGGCCAGACAATTATTGTCTGGTA
TAGTGCAGCAGCAGAACAATTTGCTGAGGGCTATTGAGGCGCAACAGCATCTGTTGCAACTCACAGTCTG
GGGCATCAAGCAGCTCCAGGCAAGAATCCTGGCTGTGGAAAGATACCTAAAGGATCAACAGCTCCTGGGG
ATTTGGGGTTGCTCTGGAAAACTCATTTGCACCACTGCTGTGCCTTGGAATGCTAGTTGGAGTAATAAAT
CTCTGGAACAGATTTGGAATCACACGACCTGGATGGAGTGGGACAGAGAAATTAACAATTACACAAGCTT
AATACACTCCTTAATTGAAGAATCGCAAAACCAGCAAGAAAAGAATGAACAAGAATTATTGGAATTAGAT
AAATGGGCAAGTTTGTGGAATTGGTTTAACATAACAAATTGGCTGTGGTATATAAAATTATTCATAATGA
TAGTAGGAGGCTTGGTAGGTTTAAGAATAGTTTTTGCTGTACTTTCTATAGTGAATAGAGTTAGGCAGGG
ATATTCACCATTATCGTTTCAGACCCACCTCCCAACCCCGAGGGGACCCGACAGGCCCGAAGGAATAGAA
GAAGAAGGTGGAGAGAGAGACAGAGACAGATCCATTCGATTAGTGAACGGATCTCGACGGTATCGCCGAA
TTCACAAATGGCAGTATTCATCCACAATTTTAAAAGAAAAGGGGGGATTGGGGGGTACAGTGCAGGGGAA
AGAATAGTAGACATAATAGCAACAGACATACAAACTAAAGAATTACAAAAACAAATTACAAAAATTCAAA
ATTTTCGGGTTTATTACAGGGACAGCAGAGATCCAGTTTGGACTAGTCGTGAGGCTCCGGTGCCCGTCAG
TGGGCAGAGCGCACATCGCCCACAGTCCCCGAGAAGTTGGGGGGAGGGGTCGGCAATTGAACCGGTGCCT
AGAGAAGGTGGCGCGGGGTAAACTGGGAAAGTGATGTCGTGTACTGGCTCCGCCTTTTTCCCGAGGGTGG
GGGAGAACCGTATATAAGTGCAGTAGTCGCCGTGAACGTTCTTTTTCGCAACGGGTTTGCCGCCAGAACA
CAGGTAAGTGCCGTGTGTGGTTCCCGCGGGCCTGGCCTCTTTACGGGTTATGGCCCTTGCGTGCCTTGAA
TTACTTCCACCTGGCTGCAGTACGTGATTCTTGATCCCGAGCTTCGGGTTGGAAGTGGGTGGGAGAGTTC
GAGGCCTTGCGCTTAAGGAGCCCCTTCGCCTCGTGCTTGAGTTGAGGCCTGGCCTGGGCGCTGGGGCCGC
CGCGTGCGAATCTGGTGGCACCTTCGCGCCTGTCTCGCTGCTTTCGATAAGTCTCTAGCCATTTAAAATT
TTTGATGACCTGCTGCGACGCTTTTTTTCTGGCAAGATAGTCTTGTAAATGCGGGCCAAGATCTGCACAC
TGGTATTTCGGTTTTTGGGGCCGCGGGCGGCGACGGGGCCCGTGCGTCCCAGCGCACATGTTCGGCGAGG
CGGGGCCTGCGAGCGCGGCCACCGAGAATCGGACGGGGGTAGTCTCAAGCTGGCCGGCCTGCTCTGGTGC
CTGGCCTCGCGCCGCCGTGTATCGCCCCGCCCTGGGCGGCAAGGCTGGCCCGGTCGGCACCAGTTGCGTG
AGCGGAAAGATGGCCGCTTCCCGGCCCTGCTGCAGGGAGCTCAAAATGGAGGACGCGGCGCTCGGGAGAG
CGGGCGGGTGAGTCACCCACACAAAGGAAAAGGGCCTTTCCGTCCTCAGCCGTCGCTTCATGTGACTCCA
CGGAGTACCGGGCGCCGTCCAGGCACCTCGATTAGTTCTCGAGCTTTTGGAGTACGTCGTCTTTAGGTTG
GGGGGAGGGGTTTTATGCGATGGAGTTTCCCCACACTGAGTGGGTGGAGACTGAAGTTAGGCCAGCTTGG
CACTTGATGTAATTCTCCTTGGAATTTGCCCTTTTTGAGTTTGGATCTTGGTTCATTCTCAAGCCTCAGA
CAGTGGTTCAAAGTTTTTTTCTTCCATTTCAGGTGTCGTGAAGCGGCCCTGCAGATATCAACAAGTTTGT
ACAAAAAAGCAGGCACCATGGAGCTGGCGGCCTTGTGCCGCTGGGGGCTCCTCCTCGCCCTCTTGCCCCC
CGGAGCCGCGAGCACCCAAGTGTGCACCGGCACAGACATGAAGCTGCGGCTCCCTGCCAGTCCCGAGACC
CACCTGGACATGCTCCGCCACCTCTACCAGGGCTGCCAGGTGGTGCAGGGAAACCTGGAACTCACCTACC
TGCCCACCAATGCCAGCCTGTCCTTCCTGCAGGATATCCAGGAGGTGCAGGGCTACGTGCTCATCGCTCA
CAACCAAGTGAGGCAGGTCCCACTGCAGAGGCTGCGGATTGTGCGAGGCACCCAGCTCTTTGAGGACAAC
TATGCCCTGGCCGTGCTAGACAATGGAGACCCGCTGAACAATACCACCCCTGTCACAGGGGCCTCCCCAG
GAGGCCTGCGGGAGCTGCAGCTTCGAAGCCTCACAGAGATCTTGAAAGGAGGGGTCTTGATCCAGCGGAA
CCCCCAGCTCTGCTACCAGGACACGATTTTGTGGAAGGACATCTTCCACAAGAACAACCAGCTGGCTCTC
ACACTGATAGACACCAACCGCTCTCGGGCCTGCCACCCCTGTTCTCCGATGTGTAAGGGCTCCCGCTGCT
GGGGAGAGAGTTCTGAGGATTGTCAGAGCCTGACGCGCACTGTCTGTGCCGGTGGCTGTGCCCGCTGCAA
GGGGCCACTGCCCACTGACTGCTGCCATGAGCAGTGTGCTGCCGGCTGCACGGGCCCCAAGCACTCTGAC
TGCCTGGCCTGCCTCCACTTCAACCACAGTGGCATCTGTGAGCTGCACTGCCCAGCCCTGGTCACCTACA
ACACAGACACGTTTGAGTCCATGCCCAATCCCGAGGGCCGGTATACATTCGGCGCCAGCTGTGTGACTGC
CTGTCCCTACAACTACCTTTCTACGGACGTGGGATCCTGCACCGTCGTCTGCCCCCTGCACAACCAAGAG
GTGACAGCAGAGGATGGAACACAGCGGTGTGAGAAGTGCAGCAAGCCCTGTGCCCGAGTGTGCTATGGTC
TGGGCATGGAGCACTTGCGAGAGGTGAGGGCAGTTACCAGTGCCAATATCCAGGAGTTTGCTGGCTGCAA
GAAGATCTTTGGGAGCCTGGCATTTCTGCCGGAGAGCTTTGATGGGGACCCAGCCTCCAACACTGCCCCG
CTCCAGCCAGAGCAGCTCCAAGTGTTTGAGACTCTGGAAGAGATCACAGGTTACCTATACATCTCAGCAT
GGCCGGACAGCCTGCCTGACCTCAGCGTCTTCCAGAACCTGCAAGTAATCCGGGGACGAATTCTGCACAA
TGGCGCCTACTCGCTGACCCTGCAAGGGCTGGGCATCAGCTGGCTGGGGCTGCGCTCACTGAGGGAACTG
GGCAGTGGACTGGCCCTCATCCACCATAACACCCACCTCTGCTTCGTGCACACGGTGCCCTAGGACCAGC
TCTTTCGGAACCCGCACCAAGCTCTGCTCCACACTGCCAACCGGCCAGAGGACGAGTGTGTGGGCGAGGG
CCTGGCCTGCCACCAGCTGTGCGCCCGAGGGCACTGCTGGGGTCCAGGGCCCACCCAGTGTGTCAACTGC
AGCCAGTTCCTTCGGGGCCAGGAGTGCGTGGAGGAATGCCGAGTACTGCAGGGGCTCCCCAGGGAGTATG
TGAATGCCAGGCACTGTTTGCCGTGCCACCCTGAGTGTCAGCCCCAGAATGGCTCAGTGACCTGTTTTGG
ACCGGAGGCTGACCAGTGTGTGGCCTGTGCCCACTATAAGGACCCTCCCTTCTGCGTGGCCCGCTGCCCC
AGCGGTGTGAAACCTGACCTCTCCTACATGCCCATCTGGAAGTTTCCAGATGAGGAGGGCGCATGCCAGC
CTTGCCCCATCAACTGCACCCACTCCTGTGTGGACCTGGATGACAAGGGCTGCCCCGCCGAGCAGAGAGC
CAGCCCTCTGACGTCCATCATCTCTGCGGTGGTTGGCATTCTGCTGGTCGTGGTCTTGGGGGTGGTCTTT
GGGATCCTCATCAAGCGACGGCAGCAGAAGATCCGGAAGTACACGATGCGGAGACTGCTGCAGGAAACGG
AGCTGGTGGAGCCGCTGACACCTAGCGGAGCGATGCCCAACCAGGCGCAGATGCGGATCCTGAAAGAGAC
GGAGCTGAGGAAGGTGAAGGTGCTTGGATCTGGCGCTTTTGGCACAGTCTACAAGGGCATCTGGATCCCT
GATGGGGAGAATGTGAAAATTCCAGTGGCCATCAAAGTGTTGAGGGAAAACACATCCCCCAAAGCCAACA
AAGAAATCTTAGACGAAGCATACGTGATGGCTGGTGTGGGCTCCCCATATGTCTCCCGCCTTCTGGGCAT
CTGCCTGACATCCACGGTGCAGCTGGTGACACAGCTTATGCCCTATGGCTGCCTCTTAGACCATGTCCGG
GAAAACCGCGGACGCCTGGGCTCCCAGGACCTGCTGAACTGGTGTATGCAGATTGCCAAGGGGATGAGCT
ACCTGGAGGATGTGCGGCTCGTACACAGGGACTTGGCCGCTCGGAACGTGCTGGTCAAGAGTCCCAACCA
TGTCAAAATTACAGACTTCGGGCTGGCTCGGCTGCTGGACATTGACGAGACAGAGTACCATGCAGATGGG
GGCAAGGTGCCCATCAAGTGGATGGCGCTGGAGTCCATTCTCCGCCGGCGGTTCACCCACCAGAGTGATG
TGTGGAGTTATGGTGTGACTGTGTGGGAGCTGATGACTTTTGGGGCCAAACCTTACGATGGGATCCCAGC
CCGGGAGATCCCTGACCTGCTGGAAAAGGGGGAGCGGCTGCCCCAGCCCCCCATCTGCACCATTGATGTC
TACATGATCATGGTCAAATGTTGGATGATTGACTCTGAATGTCGGCCAAGATTCCGGGAGTTGGTGTCTG
AATTCTCCCGCATGGCCAGGGACCCCCAGCGCTTTGTGGTCATCCAGAATGAGGACTTGGGCCCAGCCAG
TCCCTTGGACAGCACCTTCTACCGCTCACTGCTGGAGGACGATGACATGGGGGACCTGGTGGATGCTGAG
GAGTATCTGGTACCCCAGCAGGGCTTCTTCTGTCCAGACCCTGCCCCGGGCGCTGGGGGCATGGTCCACC
ACAGGCACCGCAACTCATCTACCAGGAGTGGCGGTGGGGACCTGACACTAGGGCTGGAGCCCTCTGAAGA
GGAGGCCCCCAGGTCTCCACTGGCACCCTCCGAAGGGGCTGGCTCCGATGTATTTGATGGTGACCTGGGA
ATGGGGGCAGCCAAGGGGCTGCAAAGCCTCCCCACACATGACCCCAGCCCTCTACAGCGGTACAGTGAGG
ACCCCACAGTACCCCTGCCCTCTGAGACTGATGGCTACGTTGCCCCCCTGACCTGCAGCCCCCAGCCTGA
ATATGTGAACCAGCCAGATGTTCGGCCCCAGCCCCCTTCGCCCCGAGAGGGCCCTCTGCCTGCTGCCCGA
CCTGCTGGTGCCACTCTGGAAAGGCCCAAGACTCTCTCCCCAGGGAAGAATGGGGTCGTCAAAGACGTTT
TTGCCTTTGGGGGTGCCGTGGAGAACCCCGAGTACTTGACACCCCAGGGAGGAGCTGCCCCTCAGCCCCA
CCCTCCTCCTGCCTTCAGCCCAGCCTTCGACAACCTCTATTACTGGGACCAGGACCCACCAGAGCGGGGG
GCTCCACCCAGCACCTTCAAAGGGACACCTACGGCAGAGAACCCAGAGTACCTGGGTCTGGACGTGCCAG
TGTAGAACCCAGCTTTCTTGTACAAAGTGGTGATATCCAATTAACCCTCACTAAAGGAATGTAAAGTAAA
GAAAGTGATGACCCTATAGTGAGTCGTATTACCACCCAACTTTTCTATACAAAGTGGTTGATATCCAGCA
CAGTGGCGGCCGCTCGAGTCTAGAGGGCCCGCGGTTCGAAGGTAAGCCTATCCCTAACCCTCTCCTCGGT
CTCGATTCTACGCGTACCGGTTAGTAATGAGATCCCTCCCCCCCCCCTAACGTTACTGGCCGAAGCCGCT
TGGAATAAGGCCGGTGTGCGTTTGTCTATATGTTATTTTCCACCATATTGCCGTCTTTTGGCAATGTGAG
GGCCCGGAAACCTGGCCCTGTCTTCTTGACGAGCATTCCTAGGGGTCTTTCCCCTCTCGCCAAAGGAATG
CAAGGTCTGTTGAATGTCGTGAAGGAAGCAGTTCCTCTGGAAGCTTCTTGAAGACAAACAACGTCTGTAG
CGACCCTTTGCAGGCAGCGGAACCCCCCACCTGGCGACAGGTGCCTCTGCGGCCAAAAGCCACGTGTATA
AGATACACCTGCAAAGGCGGCACAACCCCAGTGCCACGTTGTGAGTTGGATAGTTGTGGAAAGAGTCAAA
TGGCTCTCCTCAAGCGTATTCAACAAGGGGCTGAAGGATGCCCAGAAGGTACCCCATTGTATGGGATCTG
ATCTGGGGCCTCGGTGCACATGCTTTACATGTGTTTAGTCGAGGTTAAAAAAACGTCTAGGCCCCCCGAA
CCACGGGGACGTGGTTTTCCTTTGAAAAACACGATGATAATATGGCCACACATATGACCGAGTACAAGCC
CACGGTGCGCCTCGCCACCCGCGACGACGTCCCCAGGGCCGTACGCACCCTCGCCGCCGCGTTCGCCGAC
TACCCCGCCACGCGCCACACCGTCGATCCGGACCGCCACATCGAGCGGGTCACCGAGCTGCAAGAACTCT
TCCTCACGCGCGTCGGGCTCGACATCGGCAAGGTGTGGGTCGCGGACGACGGCGCCGCGGTGGCGGTCTG
GACCACGCCGGAGAGCGTCGAAGCGGGGGCGGTGTTCGCCGAGATCGGCCCGCGCATGGCCGAGTTGAGC
GGTTCCCGGCTGGCCGCGCAGCAACAGATGGAAGGCCTCCTGGCGCCGCACCGGCCCAAGGAGCCCGCGT
GGTTCCTGGCCACCGTCGGCGTCTCGCCCGACCACCAGGGCAAGGGTCTGGGCAGCGCCGTCGTGCTCCC
CGGAGTGGAGGCGGCCGAGCGCGCCGGGGTGCCCGCCTTCCTGGAGACCTCCGCGCCCCGCAACCTCCCC
TTCTACGAGCGGCTCGGCTTCACCGTCACCGCCGACGTCGAGGTGCCCGAAGGACCGCGCACCTGGTGCA
TGACCCGCAAGCCCGGTGCCTAAATCGATAGATCCTAATCAACCTCTGGATTACAAAATTTGTGAAAGAT
TGACTGGTATTCTTAACTATGTTGCTCCTTTTACGCTATGTGGATACGCTGCTTTAATGCCTTTGTATCA
TGCTATTGCTTCCCGTATGGCTTTCATTTTCTCCTCCTTGTATAAATCCTGGTTGCTGTCTCTTTATGAG
GAGTTGTGGCCCGTTGTCAGGCAACGTGGCGTGGTGTGCACTGTGTTTGCTGACGCAACCCCCACTGGTT
GGGGCATTGCCACCACCTGTCAGCTCCTTTCCGGGACTTTCGCTTTCCCCCTCCCTATTGCCACGGCGGA
ACTCATCGCCGCCTGCCTTGCCCGCTGCTGGACAGGGGCTCGGCTGTTGGGCACTGACAATTCCGTGGTG
TTGTCGGGGAAATCATCGTCCTTTCCTTGGCTGCTCGCCTGTGTTGCCACCTGGATTCTGCGCGGGACGT
CCTTCTGCTACGTCCCTTCGGCCCTCAATCCAGCGGACCTTCCTTCCCGCGGCCTGCTGCCGGCTCTGCG
GCCTCTTCCGCGTCTTCGCCTTCGCCCTCAGACGAGTCGGATCTCCCTTTGGGCCGCCTCCCCGCCTGAG
ATCCTTTAAGACCAATGACTTACAAGGCAGCTGTAGATCTTAGCCACTTTTTAAAAGAAAAGGGGGGACT
GGAAGGGCTAATTCACTCCCAACGAAGACAAGATCTGCTTTTTGCTTGTACTGGGTCTCTCTGGTTAGAC
CAGATCTGAGCCTGGGAGCTCTCTGGCTAACTAGGGAACCCACTGCTTAAGCCTCAATAAAGCTTGCCTT
GAGTGCTTCAAGTAGTGTGTGCCCGTCTGTTGTGTGACTCTGGTAACTAGAGATCCCTCAGACCCTTTTA
GTCAGTGTGGAAAATCTCTAGCAGTAGTAGTTCATGTCATCTTATTATTCAGTATTTATAACTTGCAAAG
AAATGAATATCAGAGAGTGAGAGGCCCGGGTTAATTAAGGAAAGGGCTAGATCATTCTTGAAGACGAAAG
GGCCTCGTGATACGCCTATTTTTATAGGTTAATGTCATGATAATAATGGTTTCTTAGACGTCAGGTGGCA
CTTTTCGGGGAAATGTGCGCGGAACCCCTATTTGTTTATTTTTCTAAATACATTCAAATATGTATCCGCT
CATGAGACAATAACCCTGATAAATGCTTCAATAATATTGAAAAAGGAAGAGTATGAGTATTCAACATTTC
CGTGTCGCCCTTATTCCCTTTTTTGCGGCATTTTGCCTTCCTGTTTTTGCTCACCCAGAAACGCTGGTGA
AAGTAAAAGATGCTGAAGATCAGTTGGGTGCACGAGTGGGTTACATCGAACTGGATCTCAACAGCGGTAA
GATCCTTGAGAGTTTTCGCCCCGAAGAACGTTTTCCAATGATGAGCACTTTTAAAGTTCTGCTATGTGGC
GCGGTATTATCCCGTGTTGACGCCGGGCAAGAGCAACTCGGTCGCCGCATACACTATTCTCAGAATGACT
TGGTTGAGTACTCACCAGTCACAGAAAAGCATCTTACGGATGGCATGACAGTAAGAGAATTATGCAGTGC
TGCCATAACCATGAGTGATAACACTGCGGCCAACTTACTTCTGACAACGATCGGAGGACCGAAGGAGCTA
ACCGCTTTTTTGCACAACATGGGGGATCATGTAACTCGCCTTGATCGTTGGGAACCGGAGCTGAATGAAG
CCATACCAAACGACGAGCGTGACACCACGATGCCTGTAGCAATGGCAACAACGTTGCGCAAACTATTAAC
TGGCGAACTACTTACTCTAGCTTCCCGGCAACAATTAATAGACTGGATGGAGGCGGATAAAGTTGCAGGA
CCACTTCTGCGCTCGGCCCTTCCGGCTGGCTGGTTTATTGCTGATAAATCTGGAGCCGGTGAGCGTGGGT
CTCGCGGTATCATTGCAGCACTGGGGCCAGATGGTAAGCCCTCCCGTATCGTAGTTATCTACACGACGGG
GAGTCAGGCAACTATGGATGAACGAAATAGACAGATCGCTGAGATAGGTGCCTCACTGATTAAGCATTGG
TAACTGTCAGACCAAGTTTACTCATATATACTTTAGATTGATTTAAAACTTCATTTTTAATTTAAAAGGA
TCTAGGTGAAGATCCTTTTTGATAATCTCATGACCAAAATCCCTTAACGTGAGTTTTCGTTCCACTGAGC
GTCAGACCCCGTAGAAAAGATCAAAGGATCTTCTTGAGATCCTTTTTTTCTGCGCGTAATCTGCTGCTTG
CAAACAAAAAAACCACCGCTACCAGCGGTGGTTTGTTTGCCGGATCAAGAGCTACCAACTCTTTTTCCGA
AGGTAACTGGCTTCAGCAGAGCGCAGATACCAAATACTGTTCTTCTAGTGTAGCCGTAGTTAGGCCACCA
CTTCAAGAACTCTGTAGCACCGCCTACATACCTCGCTCTGCTAATCCTGTTACCAGTGGCTGCTGCCAGT
GGCGATAAGTCGTGTCTTACCGGGTTGGACTCAAGACGATAGTTACCGGATAAGGCGCAGCGGTCGGGCT
GAACGGGGGGTTCGTGCACACAGCCCAGCTTGGAGCGAACGACCTACACCGAACTGAGATACCTACAGCG
TGAGCTATGAGAAAGCGCCACGCTTCCCGAAGGGAGAAAGGCGGACAGGTATCCGGTAAGCGGCAGGGTC
GGAACAGGAGAGCGCACGAGGGAGCTTCCAGGGGGAAACGCCTGGTATCTTTATAGTCCTGTCGGGTTTC
GCCACCTCTGACTTGAGCGTCGATTTTTGTGATGCTCGTCAGGGGGGCGGAGCCTATGGAAAAACGCCAG
CAACGCGGCCTTTTTACGGTTCCTGGCCTTTTGCTGGCCTTTTGCTCACATGTTCTTTCCTGCGTTATCC
CCTGATTCTGTGGATAACCGTATTACCGCCTTTGAGTGAGCTGATACCGCTCGCCGCAGCCGAACGACCG
AGCGCAGCGAGTCAGTGAGCGAGGAAGCGGAAGAGCGCCCAATACGCAAACCGCCTCTCCCCGCGCGTTG
GCCGATTCATTAATGCAGCAAGCTCATGGCTGACTAATTTTTTTTATTTATGCAGAGGCCGAGGCCGCCT
CGGCCTCTGAGCTATTCCAGAAGTAGTGAGGAGGCTTTTTTGGAGGCCTAGGCTTTTGCAAAAAGCTCCC
CGTGGCACGACAGGTTTCCCGACTGGAAAGCGGGCAGTGAGCGCAACGCAATTAATGTGAGTTAGCTCAC
TCATTAGGCACCCCAGGCTTTACACTTTATGCTTCCGGCTCGTATGTTGTGTGGAATTGTGAGCGGATAA
CAATTTCACACAGGAAACAGCTATGACATGATTACGAATTTCACAAATAAAGCATTTTTTTCACTGCATT
CTAGTTGTGGTTTGTCCAAACTCATCAATGTATCTTATCATGTCTGGATCAACTGGATAACTCAAGCTAA
CCAAAATCATCCCAAACTTCCCACCCCATACCCTATTACCACTGCCAATTACCTGTGGTTTCATTTACTC
TAAACCTGTGATTCCTCTGAATTATTTTCATTTTAAAGAAATTGTATTTGTTAAATATGTACTACAAACT
TAGTAGT
