>Addgene plasmid #116338 | pHAGE-ERBB2-L313V | depositor partial sequence | sequence record 219212 | insert
ATGGAGCTGGCGGCCTTGTGCCGCTGGGGGCTCCTCCTCGCCCTCTTGCCCCCCGGAGCCGCGAGCACCC
AAGTGTGCACCGGCACAGACATGAAGCTGCGGCTCCCTGCCAGTCCCGAGACCCACCTGGACATGCTCCG
CCACCTCTACCAGGGCTGCCAGGTGGTGCAGGGAAACCTGGAACTCACCTACCTGCCCACCAATGCCAGC
CTGTCCTTCCTGCAGGATATCCAGGAGGTGCAGGGCTACGTGCTCATCGCTCACAACCAAGTGAGGCAGG
TCCCACTGCAGAGGCTGCGGATTGTGCGAGGCACCCAGCTCTTTGAGGACAACTATGCCCTGGCCGTGCT
AGACAATGGAGACCCGCTGAACAATACCACCCCTGTCACAGGGGCCTCCCCAGGAGGCCTGCGGGAGCTG
CAGCTTCGAAGCCTCACAGAGATCTTGAAAGGAGGGGTCTTGATCCAGCGGAACCCCCAGCTCTGCTACC
AGGACACGATTTTGTGGAAGGACATCTTCCACAAGAACAACCAGCTGGCTCTCACACTGATAGACACCAA
CCGCTCTCGGGCCTGCCACCCCTGTTCTCCGATGTGTAAGGGCTCCCGCTGCTGGGGAGAGAGTTCTGAG
GATTGTCAGAGCCTGACGCGCACTGTCTGTGCCGGTGGCTGTGCCCGCTGCAAGGGGCCACTGCCCACTG
ACTGCTGCCATGAGCAGTGTGCTGCCGGCTGCACGGGCCCCAAGCACTCTGACTGCCTGGCCTGCCTCCA
CTTCAACCACAGTGGCATCTGTGAGCTGCACTGCCCAGCCCTGGTCACCTACAACACAGACACGTTTGAG
TCCATGCCCAATCCCGAGGGCCGGTATACATTCGGCGCCAGCTGTGTGACTGCCTGTCCCTACAACTACC
TTTCTACGGACGTGGGATCCTGCACCGTCGTCTGCCCCCTGCACAACCAAGAGGTGACAGCAGAGGATGG
AACACAGCGGTGTGAGAAGTGCAGCAAGCCCTGTGCCCGAGTGTGCTATGGTCTGGGCATGGAGCACTTG
CGAGAGGTGAGGGCAGTTACCAGTGCCAATATCCAGGAGTTTGCTGGCTGCAAGAAGATCTTTGGGAGCC
TGGCATTTCTGCCGGAGAGCTTTGATGGGGACCCAGCCTCCAACACTGCCCCGCTCCAGCCAGAGCAGCT
CCAAGTGTTTGAGACTCTGGAAGAGATCACAGGTTACCTATACATCTCAGCATGGCCGGACAGCCTGCCT
GACCTCAGCGTCTTCCAGAACCTGCAAGTAATCCGGGGACGAATTCTGCACAATGGCGCCTACTCGCTGA
CCCTGCAAGGGCTGGGCATCAGCTGGCTGGGGCTGCGCTCACTGAGGGAACTGGGCAGTGGACTGGCCCT
CATCCACCATAACACCCACCTCTGCTTCGTGCACACGGTGCCCTGGGACCAGCTCTTTCGGAACCCGCAC
CAAGCTCTGCTCCACACTGCCAACCGGCCAGAGGACGAGTGTGTGGGCGAGGGCCTGGCCTGCCACCAGC
TGTGCGCCCGAGGGCACTGCTGGGGTCCAGGGCCCACCCAGTGTGTCAACTGCAGCCAGTTCCTTCGGGG
CCAGGAGTGCGTGGAGGAATGCCGAGTACTGCAGGGGCTCCCCAGGGAGTATGTGAATGCCAGGCACTGT
TTGCCGTGCCACCCTGAGTGTCAGCCCCAGAATGGCTCAGTGACCTGTTTTGGACCGGAGGCTGACCAGT
GTGTGGCCTGTGCCCACTATAAGGACCCTCCCTTCTGCGTGGCCCGCTGCCCCAGCGGTGTGAAACCTGA
CCTCTCCTACATGCCCATCTGGAAGTTTCCAGATGAGGAGGGCGCATGCCAGCCTTGCCCCATCAACTGC
ACCCACTCCTGTGTGGACCTGGATGACAAGGGCTGCCCCGCCGAGCAGAGAGCCAGCCCTCTGACGTCCA
TCATCTCTGCGGTGGTTGGCATTCTGCTGGTCGTGGTCTTGGGGGTGGTCTTTGGGATCCTCATCAAGCG
ACGGCAGCAGAAGATCCGGAAGTACACGATGCGGAGACTGCTGCAGGAAACGGAGCTGGTGGAGCCGCTG
ACACCTAGCGGAGCGATGCCCAACCAGGCGCAGATGCGGATCCTGAAAGAGACGGAGCTGAGGAAGGTGA
AGGTGCTTGGATCTGGCGCTTTTGGCACAGTCTACAAGGGCATCTGGATCCCTGATGGGGAGAATGTGAA
AATTCCAGTGGCCATCAAAGTGTTGAGGGAAAACACATCCCCCAAAGCCAACAAAGAAATCTTAGACGAA
GCATACGTGATGGCTGGTGTGGGCTCCCCATATGTCTCCCGCCTTCTGGGCATCTGCCTGACATCCACGG
TGCAGCTGGTGACACAGCTTATGCCCTATGGCTGCCTCTTAGACCATGTCCGGGAAAACCGCGGACGCCT
GGGCTCCCAGGACCTGCTGAACTGGTGTATGCAGATTGCCAAGGGGATGAGCTACCTGGAGGATGTGCGG
CTCGTACACAGGGACTTGGCCGCTCGGAACGTGCTGGTCAAGAGTCCCAACCATGTCAAAATTACAGACT
TCGGGCTGGCTCGGCTGCTGGACATTGACGAGACAGAGTACCATGCAGATGGGGGCAAGGTGCCCATCAA
GTGGATGGCGCTGGAGTCCATTCTCCGCCGGCGGTTCACCCACCAGAGTGATGTGTGGAGTTATGGTGTG
ACTGTGTGGGAGCTGATGACTTTTGGGGCCAAACCTTACGATGGGATCCCAGCCCGGGAGATCCCTGACC
TGCTGGAAAAGGGGGAGCGGCTGCCCCAGCCCCCCATCTGCACCATTGATGTCTACATGATCATGGTCAA
ATGTTGGATGATTGACTCTGAATGTCGGCCAAGATTCCGGGAGTTGGTGTCTGAATTCTCCCGCATGGCC
AGGGACCCCCAGCGCTTTGTGGTCATCCAGAATGAGGACTTGGGCCCAGCCAGTCCCTTGGACAGCACCT
TCTACCGCTCACTGCTGGAGGACGATGACATGGGGGACCTGGTGGATGCTGAGGAGTATCTGGTACCCCA
GCAGGGCTTCTTCTGTCCAGACCCTGCCCCGGGCGCTGGGGGCATGGTCCACCACAGGCACCGCAGCTCA
TCTACCAGGAGTGGCGGTGGGGACCTGACACTAGGGCTGGAGCCCTCTGAAGAGGAGGCCCCCAGGTCTC
CACTGGCACCCTCCGAAGGGGCTGGCTCCGATGTATTTGATGGTGACCTGGGAATGGGGGCAGCCAAGGG
GCTGCAAAGCCTCCCCACACATGACCCCAGCCCTCTACAGCGGTACAGTGAGGACCCCACAGTACCCCTG
CCCTCTGAGACTGATGGCTACGTTGCCCCCCTGACCTGCAGCCCCCAGCCTGAATATGTGAACCAGCCAG
ATGTTCGGCCCCAGCCCCCTTCGCCCCGAGAGGGCCCTCTGCCTGCTGCCCGACCTGCTGGTGCCACTCT
GGAAAGGCCCAAGACTCTCTCCCCAGGGAAGAATGGGGTCGTCAAAGACGTTTTTGCCTTTGGGGGTGCC
GTGGAGAACCCCGAGTACTTGACACCCCAGGGAGGAGCTGCCCCTCAGCCCCACCCTCCTCCTGCCTTCA
GCCCAGCCTTCGACAACCTCTATTACTGGGACCAGGACCCACCAGAGCGGGGGGCTCCACCCAGCACCTT
CAAAGGGACACCTACGGCAGAGAACCCAGAGTACCTGGGTCTGGACGTGCCAGTGTGA
